>Addgene plasmid #173136 | pHyo182 | addgene full sequence | sequence record 404928 | Addgene NGS Result
CACGGAAAAAGGTTATGCTGCTTCCACCGGAAGGAGCTGACTGGGTTGAAGGCTCTCAAGGGCATCGGTC
GAGATCCCGGTGCCTAATGAGTGAGCTAACTTACATTAATTGCGTTGCGCTCACTGCCCGCTTTCCAGTC
GGGAAACCTGTCGTGCCAGCTGCATTAATGAATCGGCCAACGCGCGGGGAGAGGCGGTTTGCGTATTGGG
CGCCAGGGTGGTTTTTCTTTTCACCAGTGAGACGGGCAACAGCTGATTGCCCTTCACCGCCTGGCCCTGA
GAGAGTTGCAGCAAGCGGTCCACGCTGGTTTGCCCCAGCAGGCGAAAATCCTGTTTGATGGTGGTTAACG
GCGGGATATAACATGAGCTGTCTTCGGTATCGTCGTATCCCACTACCGAGATATCCGCACCAACGCGCAG
CCCGGACTCGGTAATGGCGCGCATTGCGCCCAGCGCCATCTGATCGTTGGCAACCAGCATCGCAGTGGGA
ACGATGCCCTCATTCAGCATTTGCATGGTTTGTTGAAAACCGGACATGGCACTCCAGTCGCCTTCCCGTT
CCGCTATCGGCTGAATTTGATTGCGAGTGAGATATTTATGCCAGCCAGCCAGACGCAGACGCGCCGAGAC
AGAACTTAATGGGCCCGCTAACAGCGCGATTTGCTGGTGACCCAATGCGACCAGATGCTCCACGCCCAGT
CGCGTACCGTCTTCATGGGAGAAAATAATACTGTTGATGGGTGTCTGGTCAGAGACATCAAGAAATAACG
CCGGAACATTAGTGCAGGCAGCTTCCACAGCAATGGCATCCTGGTCATCCAGCGGATAGTTAATGATCAG
CCCACTGACGCGTTGCGCGAGAAGATTGTGCACCGCCGCTTTACAGGCTTCGACGCCGCTTCGTTCTACC
ATCGACACCACCACGCTGGCACCCAGTTGATCGGCGCGAGATTTAATCGCCGCGACAATTTGCGACGGCG
CGTGCAGGGCCAGACTGGAGGTGGCAACGCCAATCAGCAACGACTGTTTGCCCGCCAGTTGTTGTGCCAC
GCGGTTGGGAATGTAATTCAGCTCCGCCATCGCCGCTTCCACTTTTTCCCGCGTTTTCGCAGAAACGTGG
CTGGCCTGGTTCACCACGCGGGAAACGGTCTGATAAGAGACACCGGCATACTCTGCGACATCGTATAACG
TTACTGGTTTCACATTCACCACCCTGAATTGACTCTCTTCCGGGCGCTATCATGCCATACCGCGAAAGGT
TTTGCGCCATTCGATGGTGTCCGGGATCTCGACGCTCTCCCTTATGCGACTCCTGCATTAGGAAGCAGCC
CAGTAGTAGGTTGAGGCCGTTGAGCACCGCCGCCGCAAGGAATGGTGCATGCAAGGAGATGGCGCCCAAC
AGTCCCCCGGCCACGGGGCCTGCCACCATACCCACGCCGAAACAAGCGCTCATGAGCCCGAAGTGGCGAG
CCCGATCTTCCCCATCGGTGATGTCGGCGATATAGGCGCCAGCAACCGCACCTGTGGCGCCGGTGATGCC
GGCCACGATGCGTCCGGCGTAGAGGATCGAGATCTCGATCCCGCGAAATTAATACGACTCACTATAGGGG
AATTGTGAGCGGATAACAATTCCCCTCTAGAAATAATTTTGTTTAACTTTAAGAAGGAGATATACCATGG
GCAGCAGCCATCATCATCATCATCACAGCAGCGGCCTGGTGCCGCGCGGCAGCCATATGTCACATCTCGC
AGAACTGGTTGCCAGTGCGAAGGCGGCCATTAGCCAGGCGTCAGATGTTGCCGCGTTAGATAATGTGCGC
GTCGAATATTTGGGTAAAAAAGGGCACTTAACCCTTCAGATGACGACCCTGCGTGAGCTGCCGCCAGAAG
AGCGTCCGGCAGCTGGTGCGGTTATCAACGAAGCGAAAGAGCAGGTTCAGCAGGCGCTGAATGCGCGTAA
AGCGGAACTGGAAAGCGCTGCACTGAATGCGCGTCTGGCGGCGGAAACGATTGATGTCTCTCTGCCAGGT
CGTCGCATTGAAAACGGCGGTCTGCATCCGGTTACCCGTACCATCGACCGTATCGAAAGTTTCTTCGGTG
AGCTTGGCTTTACCGTGGCAACCGGGCCGGAAATCGAAGACGATTATCATAACTTCGATGCTCTGAACAT
TCCTGGTCACCACCCGGCGCGCGCTGACCACGACACTTTCTGGTTTGACACTACCCGCCTGCTGCGTACC
CAGACCTCTGGCGTACAGATCCGCACCATGAAAGCCCAGCAGCCACCGATTCGTATCATCGCGCCTGGCC
GTGTTTATCGTAACGACTACGACCAGACTCACACGCCGATGTTCCATCAGATGGAAGGTCTGATTGTTGA
TACCAACATCAGCTTTACCAACCTGAAAGGCACGCTGCACGACTTCCTGCGTAACTTCTTTGAGGAAGAT
TTGCAGATTCGCTTCCGTCCTTCCTACTTCCCGTTTACCGAACCTTCTGCGGAAGTGGACGTCATGGGTA
AAAACGGTAAATGGCTGGAAGTGCTGGGCTGCGGGATGGTGCATCCGAACGTGTTGCGTAACGTTGGCAT
CGACCCGGAAGTTTACTCTGGTTTCGGCTTCGGGATGGGGATGGAGCGTCTGACTATGTTGCGTTACGGC
GTCACCGACCTGCGTTCATTCTTCGAAAACGATCTGCGTTTCCTCAAACAGTTTAAATAACTCGAGCACC
ACCACCACCACCACTGAGATCCGGCTGCTAACAAAGCCCGAAAGGAAGCTGAGTTGGCTGCTGCCACCGC
TGAGCAATAACTAGCATAACCCCTTGGGGCCTCTAAACGGGTCTTGAGGGGTTTTTTGCTGAAAGGAGGA
ACTATATCCGGATGAATTCCAACTGAGCGCCGGTCGCTACCATTACCAACTTGTCTGGTGTCAAAAATAA
TAGGCCTACTAGTCGGCCGTACGGGCCCTTTCGTCTCGCGCGTTTCGGTGATGACGGTGAAAACCTCTGA
CTCGACAGCGACACACTTGCATCGGATGCAGCCCGGTTAACGTGCCGGCACGGCCTGGGTAACCAGGTAT
TTTGTCCACATAACCGTGCGCAAAATGTTGTGGATAAGCAGGACACAGCAGCAATCCACAGCAGGCATAC
AACCGCACACCGAGGTTACTCCGTTCTACAGGTTACGACGACATGTCAATACTTGCCCTTGACAGGCATT
GATGGAATCGTAGTCTCACGCTGATAGTCTGATCGACAATACAAGTGGGACCGTGGTCCCAGACCGATAA
TCAGACCGACAACACGAGTGGGATCGTGGTCCCAGACTAATAATCAGACCGACGATACGAGTGGGACCGT
GGTCCCAGACTAATAATCAGACCGACGATACGAGTGGGACCGTGGTTCCAGACTAATAATCAGACCGACG
ATACGAGTGGGACCGTGGTCCCAGACTAATAATCAGACCGACGATACGAGTGGGACCATGGTCCCAGACT
AATAATCAGACCGACGATACGAGTGGGACCGTGGTCCCAGTCTGATTATCAGACCGACGATACGAGTGGG
ACCGTGGTCCCAGACTAATAATCAGACCGACGATACGAGTGGGACCGTGGTCCCAGACTAATAATCAGAC
CGACGATACGAGTGGGACCGTGGTCCCAGTCTGATTATCAGACCGACGATACAAGTGGAACAGTGGGCCC
AGAGAGAATATTCAGGCCAGTTATGCTTTCTGGCCTGTAACAAAGGACATTAAGTAAAGACAGATAAACG
TAGACTAAAACGTGGTCGCATCAGGGTGCTGGCTTTTCAAGTTCCTTAAGAATGGCCTCAATTTTCTCTA
TACACTCAGTTGGAACACGAGACCTGTCCAGGTTAAGCACCATTTTATCGCCCTTATACAATACTGTCGC
TCCAGGAGCAAACTGATGTCGTGAGCTTAAACTAGTTCTTGATGCAGATGACGTTTTAAGCACAGAAGTT
AAAAGAGTGATAACTTCTTCAGCTTCAAATATCACCCCAGCTTTTTTCTGCTCATGAAGGTTAGATGCCT
GCTGCTTAAGTAATTCCTCTTTATCTGTAAAGGCTTTTTGAAGTGCATCACCTGACCGGGCAGATAGTTC
ACCGGGGTGAGAAAAAAGAGCAACAACTGATTTAGGCAATTTGGCGGTGTTGATACAGCGGGTAATAATC
TTACGTGAAATATTTTCCGCATCAGCCAGCGCAGAAATATTTCCAGCAAATTCATTCTGCAATCGGCTTG
CATAACGCTGACCACGTTCATAAGCACTTGTTGGGCGATAATCGTTACCCAATCTGGATAATGCAGCCAT
CTGCTCATCATCCAGCTCGCCAACCAGAACACGATAATCACTTTCGGTAAGTGCAGCAGCTTTACGACGG
CGACTCCCATCGGCAATTTCTATGACACCAGATACTCTTCGACCGAACGCCGGTGTCTGTTGACCAGTCA
GTAGAAAAGAAGGGATGAGATCATCCAGTGCGTCCTCAGTAAGCAGCTCCTGGTCACGTTCATTACCTGA
CCATACCCGAGAGGTCTTCTCAACACTATCACCCCGGAGCACTTCAAGAGTAAACTTCACATCCCGACCA
CATACAGGCAAAGTAATGGCATTACCGCGAGCCATTACTCCTACGCGCGCAATTAACGAATCCACCATCG
GGGCAGCTGGTGTCGATAACGAAGTATCTTCAACCGGTTGAGTATTGAGCGTATGTTTTGGAATAACAGG
CGCACGCTTCATTATCTAATCTCCCAGCGTGGTTTAATCAGACGATCGAAAATTTCATTGCAGACAGGTT
CCCAAATAGAAAGAGCATTTCTCCAGGCACCAGTTGAAGAGCGTTGATCAATGGCCTGTTCAAAAACAGT
TCTCATCCGGATCTGACCTTTACCAACTTCATCCGTTTCACGTACAACATTTTTTAGAACCATGCTTCCC
CAGGCATCCCGAATTTGCTCCTCCATCCACGGGGACTGAGAGCCATTACTATTGCTGTATTTGGTAAGCA
AAATACGTACATCAGGCTCGAACCCTTTAAGATCAACGTTCTTGAGCAGATCACGAAGCATATCGAAAAA
CTGCAGTGCGGAGGTGTAGTCAAACAACTCAGCAGGCGTGGGAACAATCAGCACATCAGCAGCACATACG
ACATTAATCGTGCCGATACCCAGGTTAGGCGCGCTGTCAATAACTATGACATCATAGTCATGAGCAACAG
TTTCAATGGCCAGTCGGAGCATCAGGTGTGGATCGGTGGGCAGTTTACCTTCATCAAATTTGCCCATTAA
CTCAGTTTCAATACGGTGCAGAGCCAGACAGGAAGGAATAATGTCAAGCCCCGGCCAGCAAGTGGGCTTT
ATTGCATAAGTGACATCGTCCTTTTCCCCAAGATAGAAAGGCAGGAGAGTGTCTTCTGCATGAATATGAA
GATCTGGTACCCATCCGTGATACATTGAGGCTGTTCCCTGGGGGTCGTTACCTTCCACGAGCAAAACACG
TAGCCCCTTCAGAGCCAGATCCTGAGCAAGATGAACAGAAACTGAGGTTTTGTAAACGCCACCTTTATGG
GCAGCAACCCCGATCACCGGTGGAAATACGTCTTCAGCACGTCGCAATCGCGTACCAAACACATCACGCA
TATGATTAATTTGTTCAATTGTATAACCAACACGTTGCTCAACCCGTCCTCGAATTTCCATATCCGGGTG
CGGTAGTCGCCCTGCTTTCTCGGCATCTCTGATAGCCTGAGAAGAAACCCCAACTAAATCCGCTGCTTCA
CCTATTCTCCAGCGCCGGGTTATTTTCCTCGCTTCCGGGCTGTCATCATTAAACTGTGCAATGGCGATAG
CCTTCGTCATTTCATGACCAGCGTTTATGCACTGGTTAAGTGTTTCCATGAGTTTCATTCTGAACATCCT
TTAATCATTGCTTTGCGTTTTTTTATTAAATCTTGCAATTTACTGCAAAGCAACAACAAAATCGCAAAGT
CATCAAAAAACCGCAAAGTTGTTTAAAATAAGAGCAACACTACAAAAGGAGATAAGAAGAGCACATACCT
CAGTCACTTATTATCACTAGCGCTCGCCGCAGCCGTGTAACCGAGCATAGCGAGCGAACTGGCGAGGAAG
CAAAGAAGAACTGTTCTGTCAGATAGCTCTTACGCTCAGCGCAAGAAGAAATATCCACCGTGGGAAAAAC
TCCAGGTAGAGGTACACACGCGGATAGCCAATTCAGAGTAATAAACTGTGATAATCAACCCTCATCAATG
ATGACGAACTAACCCCCGATATCAGGTCACATGACGAAGGGAAAGAGAAGGAAATCAACTGTGACAAACT
GCCCTCAAATTTGGCTTCCTTAAAAATTACAGTTCAAAAAGTATGAGAAAATCCATGCAGGCTGAAGGAA
ACAGCAAAACTGTGACAAATTACCCTCAGTAGGTCAGAACAAATGTGACGAACCACCCTCAAATCTGTGA
CAGATAACCCTCAGACTATCCTGTCGTCATGGAAGTGATATCGCGGAAGGAAAATACGATATGAGTCGTC
TGGCGGCCTTTCTTTTTCTCAATGTATGAGAGGCGCATTGGAGTTCTGCTGTTGATCTCATTAACACAGA
CCTGCAGGAAGCGGCGGCGGAAGTCAGGCATACGCTGGTAACTTTGAGGCAGCTGGTAACGCTCTATGAT
CCAGTCGATTTTCAGAGAGACGATGCCTGAGCCATCCGGCTTACGATACTGACACAGGGATTCGTATAAA
CGCATGGCATACGGATTGGTGATTTCTTTTGTTTCACTAAGCCGAAACTGCGTAAACCGGTTCTGTAACC
CGATAAAGAAGGGAATGAGATATGGGTTGATATGTACACTGTAAAGCCCTCTGGATGGACTGTGCGCACG
TTTGATAAACCAAGGAAAAGATTCATAGCCTTTTTCATCGCCGGCATCCTCTTCAGGGCGATAAAAAACC
ACTTCCTTCCCCGCGAAACTCTTCAATGCCTGCCGTATATCCTTACTGGCTTCCGCAGAGGTCAATCCGA
ATATTTCAGCATATTTAGCAACATGGATCTCGCAGATACCGTCATGTTCCTGTAGGGTGCCATCAGATTT
TCTGATCTGGTCAACGAACAGATACAGCATACGTTTTTGATCCCGGGAGAGACTATATGCCGCCTCAGTG
AGGTCGTTTGACTGGACGATTCGCGGGCTATTTTTACGTTTCTTGTGATTGATAACCGCTGTTTCCGCCA
TGACAGATCCATGTGAAGTGTGACAAGTTTTTAGATTGTCACACTAAATAAAAAAGAGTCAATAAGCAGG
GATAACTTTGTGAAAAAACAGCTTCTTCTGAGGGCAATTTGTCACAGGGTTAAGGGCAATTTGTCACAGA
CAGGACTGTCATTTGAGGGTGATTTGTCACACTGAAAGGGCAATTTGTCACAACACCTTCTCTAGAACCA
GCATGGATAAAGGCCTACAAGGCGCTCTAAAAAAGAAGATCTAAAAACTATAAAAAAAATAATTATAAAA
ATATCCCCGTGGATAAGTGGATAACCCCAAGGGAAGTTTTTTCAGGCATCGTGTGTAAGCAGAATATATA
AGTGCTGTTCCCTGGTGCTTCCTCGCTCACTCGAAATTCCCCTTTCCGACGCTCACCGGGCTGGTTGCCC
TCGCCGCTGGGCTGGCGGCCGTCTATGGCCCTGCAAACGCGCCAGAAACGCCGTCGAAGCCGTGTGCGAG
ACACCGCGGCCGGCCGCCGGCGTTGTGGATACCTCGCGGAAAACTTGGCCCTCACTGACAGATGAGGGGC
GGACGTTGACACTTGAGGGGCCGACTCACCCGGCGCGGCGTTGACAGATGAGGGGCAGGCTCGATTTCGG
CCGGCGACGTGGAGCTGGCCAGCCTCGCAAATCGGCGAAAACGCCTGATTTTACGCGAGTTTCCCACAGA
TGATGTGGACAAGCCTGGGGATAAGTGCCCTGCGGTATTGACACTTGAGGGGCGCGACTACTGACAGATG
AGGGGCGCGATCCTTGACACTTGAGGGGCAGAGTGCTGACAGATGAGGGGCGCACCTATTGACATTTGAG
GGGCTGTCCACAGGCAGAAAATCCAGCATTTGCAAGGGTTTCCGCCCGTTTTTCGGCCACCGCTAACCTG
TCTTTTAACCTGCTTTTAAACCAATATTTATAAACCTTGTTTTTAACCAGGGCTGCGCCCTGTGCGCGTG
ACCGCGCACGCCGAAGGGGGGTGCCCCCCCTTCTCGAACCCTCCCGGCCCGCTAACGCGGGCCTCCCATC
CCCCCAGGGGCTGCGCCCCTCGGCCGCGAACGGCCTCACCCCAAAAATGGCAGGGGATCTCGAGGGCTTC
GCCCTGTCGCTCGACTGCGGCGAGCACTACTGGCTGTAAAAGGACAGACCACATCATGGTTCTGTGTTCA
TTAGGTTGTTCTGTCCATTGCTGACATAATCCGCTCCACTTCAACGTAACACCGCACGAAGATTTCTATT
GTTCCTGAAGGCATATTCAAATCGTTTTCGTTACCGCTTGCAGGCATCATGACAGAACACTACTTCCTAT
AAACGCTACACAGGCTCCTGAGATTAATAATGCGGATCTCTACGATAATGGGAGATTTTCCCGACTGTTT
CGTTCGCTTCTCAGTGGATAACAGCCAGCTTCTCTGTTTAACAGACAAAAACAGCATATCCACTCAGTTC
CACATTTCCATATAAAGGCCAAGGCATTTATTCTCAGGATAATTGTTTCAGCATCGCAACCGCATCAGAC
TCCGGCATCGCAAACTGCACCCGGTGCCGGGCAGCCACATCCAGCGCAAAAACCTTCGTGTAGACTTCCG
TTGAACTGATGGACTTATGTCCCATCAGGCTTTGCAGAACTTTCAGCGGTAAACCCCTATTTGTTTATTT
TTCTAAATACATTCAAATATGTATCCGCTCATGAGACAATAACCCTGATAAATGCTTCAATAATATTGAA
AAAGGAAGAGTATGAGTATTCAACATTTCCGTGTCGCCCTTATTCCCTTTTTTGCGGCATTTTGCCTTCC
TGTTTTTGCTCACCCAGAAACGCTGGTGAAAGTAAAAGATGCTGAAGATCAGTTGGGTGCACGAGTGGGT
TACATCGAACTGGATCTCAACAGCGGTAAGATCCTTGAGAGTTTTCGCCCCGAAGAACGTTTTCCAATGA
TGAGCACTTTTAAAGTTCTGCTATGTGGCGCGGTATTATCCCGTATTGACGCCGGGCAAGAGCAACTCGG
TCGCCGCATACACTATTCTCAGAATGACTTGGTTGAGTACTCACCAGTCACAGAAAAGCATCTTACGGAT
GGCATGACAGTAAGAGAATTATGCAGTGCTGCCATAACCATGAGTGATAACACTGCGGCCAACTTACTTC
TGACAACGATCGGAGGACCGAAGGAGCTAACCGCTTTTTTGCACAACATGGGGGATCATGTAACTCGCCT
TGATCGTTGGGAACCGGAGCTGAATGAAGCCATACCAAACGACGAGCGTGACACCACGATGCCTGTAGCA
ATGGCAACAACGTTGCGCAAACTATTAACTGGCGAACTACTTACTCTAGCTTCCCGGCAACAATTAATAG
ACTGGATGGAGGCGGATAAAGTTGCAGGACCACTTCTGCGCTCGGCCCTTCCGGCTGGCTGGTTTATTGC
TGATAAATCTGGAGCCGGTGAGCGTGGTTCTCGCGGTATCATTGCAGCACTGGGGCCAGATGGTAAGCCC
TCCCGTATCGTAGTTATCTACACGACGGGGAGTCAGGCAACTATGGATGAACGAAATAGACAGATCGCTG
AGATAGGTGCCTCACTGATTAAGCATTGGTAACTGTCAGACCAAGTTTACTCAACTGCGATGAGTGGCAG
GGCGGGGCGTAATTTTTTTAAGGCAGTTATTGGTGCCCTTAAACGCCTGGTTGCTACGCCTGAATAAGTG
ATAATAAGCGGATGAATGGCAGAAATTCGATGATAAGCTGTCAAACATGAGAATTGGTCGAGCATCTTGG
TTACCGTGAAGTTACCAT
Features (pLannotate 1.2.2; 28 found; start..end, strand, type, name):
     24..72      -  CDS            TcR (fragment): tetracycline efflux protein; tet; confers resistance to tetracycline
     87..108     -  protein_bind   CAP binding site: CAP binding activates transcription in the presence of cAMP. E. coli catabolite activator protein
    121..1203    -  CDS            lacI: lac repressor; lacI; The lac repressor binds to the lac operator to inhibit transcription in E. coli. This inhibition can be relieved by adding lactose or isopropyl-β-D-thiogalactopyranoside (IPTG).
   1204..1281    -  promoter       lacI promoter: lacI
   1289..1568    -  CDS            TcR (fragment): tetracycline efflux protein; tet; confers resistance to tetracycline
   1590..1608    +  promoter       T7 promoter: promoter for bacteriophage T7 RNA polymerase
   1609..1633    +  protein_bind   lac operator: The lac repressor binds to the lac operator to inhibit transcription in E. coli. This inhibition can be relieved by adding lactose or isopropyl-β-D-thiogalactopyranoside (IPTG). lac repressor encoded by lacI
   1648..1670    +  RBS            RBS: efficient ribosome binding site from bacteriophage T7 gene 10 (Olins and Rangwala, 1989)
   1689..1705    +  CDS            capTEV™ (fragment): composite tag for in vivo biotinylation, TEV protease cleavage, and 6xHis tagging
   1716..1733    +  CDS            thrombin site: thrombin recognition and cleavage site
   1737..2717    +  CDS            pheS: SYFA_ECOLI - Experimental evidence at protein level: Swiss-Prot protein existence level 1. From Escherichia coli (strain K12).
   2727..2744    +  CDS            9xHis (fragment): 9xHis affinity tag
   2754..2803    +  CDS            SET1 (fragment): solubility-enhancement tag derived from T7 phage gene 10B
   2811..2858    +  terminator     T7 terminator: transcription terminator for bacteriophage T7 RNA polymerase
   2975..3010    +  CDS            rop (fragment): Rop protein, which maintains plasmids at low copy number; rop
   3012..3155    -  CDS            yuaZ (fragment): YUAZ_ECO57 - Protein predicted: Swiss-Prot protein existence level 4. From Escherichia coli O157:H7.
   3255..3728    -  misc_feature   sopC: sopC; centromere-like partitioning region of the bacterial F plasmid
   3801..4772    -  CDS            sopB: partitioning protein for the bacterial F plasmid; sopB
   4772..5947    -  CDS            sopA: partitioning protein for the bacterial F plasmid; sopA
   6273..6523    -  misc_feature   incC: incC; incompatibility region of the bacterial F plasmid
   6526..7281    -  CDS            repE: replication initiation protein for the bacterial F plasmid; repE
   7372..7591    -  rep_origin     ori2: secondary origin of replication for the bacterial F plasmid; also known as oriS
   7691..8305    +  rep_origin     oriV: origin of replication for the bacterial F plasmid
   8787..8945    -  CDS            resD (fragment): REDF_ECOLI - Also known as D. Protein inferred from homology: Swiss-Prot protein existence level 3. Acts as a repressor of transcription and as a site-specific resolvase that cleaves at the RfsF site. From Escherichia coli (strain K12).
   8950..9041    +  promoter       AmpR promoter: bla
   9042..9902    +  CDS            AmpR: β-lactamase; bla; confers resistance to ampicillin, carbenicillin, and related antibiotics
   9924..9953    +  CDS            CmR (fragment): chloramphenicol acetyltransferase confers resistance to chloramphenicol
  10037..10054   -  promoter       tet promoter (fragment): E. coli promoter for tetracycline efflux protein gene
