[The description below was written by a language model from this plasmid's Addgene catalogue record and pLannotate feature annotations shown in this document.]
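Description:
pHyo182 is a low-copy bacterial expression plasmid built on the pVS133 backbone and intended for use in E. coli. Its replication and maintenance functions come from the F plasmid: the feature table shows ori2 (oriS) with the repE initiator and the incC incompatibility region, the sopA/sopB/sopC partitioning system that ensures stable segregation, and an additional oriV element. This BAC-like architecture accounts for the low copy number recorded. Selection is by ampicillin, through a β-lactamase gene driven by its own promoter. Short fragments of tetracycline and chloramphenicol resistance genes, rop, resD and the tet promoter are also annotated, but these appear to be non-functional remnants of earlier cloning steps.

The payload is a pET-style expression cassette. A T7 promoter followed by a lac operator and the T7 gene 10 ribosome binding site drives pheS, the alpha subunit of E. coli phenylalanyl-tRNA synthetase, which the catalogue states carries the A294G substitution. The cassette ends at a T7 terminator. Short tag-derived annotations flank the coding sequence, including a thrombin cleavage site upstream and histidine-tag fragments on both sides, although the record does not confirm which of these are in frame. A divergently oriented lacI gene with its own promoter supplies the repressor, so expression should depend on T7 RNA polymerase and be inducible with IPTG. PheS A294G has relaxed substrate specificity and is widely used as a counter-selection marker, because it sensitises cells to chlorinated phenylalanine analogues. The associated work concerns gene-specific in vivo mutagenesis and continuous evolution, but the record does not spell out this plasmid's exact role in it. The sequenced record is 10,098 nt, shorter than the catalogued total of 10,838 bp.
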