Addgene plasmid #173136: pHyo182
Purpose: Expresses pheS_A294G in e.coli
Depositing lab: Seokhee Kim. Depositing organization: Seoul National University. Publication: Gene-specific mutagenesis enables rapid continuous evolution of enzymes in vivo. Park H, Kim S. Nucleic Acids Res. 2021 Apr 6;49(6):e32. doi: 10.1093/nar/gkaa1231. PubMed 33406230.
Backbone
  Vector backbone: pVS133
  Backbone size w/o insert (bp): 9794
  Total vector size (bp): 10838
  Vector type: Bacterial Expression
Growth in bacteria
  Bacterial resistance: Ampicillin, 100 μg/mL
  Growth temperature: 37°C
  Growth strain: DH5alpha
  Copy number: Low Copy
Gene/Insert
  Gene/Insert name: pheS_A294G
  Species: Synthetic
  Cloning method: Unknown
  Sequencing primers: 5′ T7promoter(5'-TAATACGACTCACTATAGGG-3'); 3′ T7terminator(5'-GCTAGTTATTGCTCAGCGG-3')
Terms and licenses: Academic/Nonprofit Terms; Industry Terms: Not Available to Industry
How to cite: pHyo182 was a gift from Seokhee Kim (Addgene plasmid # 173136 ; http://n2t.net/addgene:173136 ; RRID:Addgene_173136)
